Addgene plasmid #134149: pFR093
Purpose: Expression of CENP-T
Depositing lab: Iain Cheeseman. Depositing organization: Whitehead Institute for Biomedical Research. Publication: CENP-T provides a structural platform for outer kinetochore assembly. Nishino T, Rago F, Hori T, Tomii K, Cheeseman IM, Fukagawa T. EMBO J. 2013 Feb 6;32(3):424-36. doi: 10.1038/emboj.2012.348. Epub 2013 Jan 18. PubMed 23334297.
Backbone
  Vector backbone: pET3aTr
  Backbone manufacturer: Song Tan (Addgene plasmid # 64008)
  Vector type: Bacterial Expression
Growth in bacteria
  Bacterial resistance: Ampicillin, 100 μg/mL
  Growth temperature: 37°C
  Growth strain: DH5alpha
  Copy number: High Copy
Gene/Insert
  Gene/Insert name: CENP-T
  Species: H. sapiens (human)
  Mutation: aa 1-375 with T85D mutation
  Entrez Gene: CENPT (a.k.a. C16orf56, CENP-T, SSMGA)
  Tag / fusion protein: His (C terminal on insert)
  Cloning method: Restriction Enzyme; 5′ cloning site NdeI (not destroyed); 3′ cloning site BamHI (destroyed during cloning)
Terms and licenses: Academic/Nonprofit Terms; Industry Terms: Not Available to Industry
How to cite: pFR093 was a gift from Iain Cheeseman (Addgene plasmid # 134149 ; http://n2t.net/addgene:134149 ; RRID:Addgene_134149)
