[The description below was written by a language model from this plasmid's Addgene catalogue record and pLannotate feature annotations shown in this document.]
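Description:
pFR093 is a bacterial expression plasmid built on the pET3aTr backbone, a pET-type vector, and encodes an N-terminal portion of the human kinetochore protein CENP-T. The insert covers amino acids 1–375 and carries a T85D substitution, with a C-terminal His tag for affinity purification. It was cloned by restriction digestion between NdeI, which is retained, and BamHI, which was destroyed in cloning. In the annotated 5,837-nt sequence, a T7 promoter and the efficient ribosome binding site from phage T7 gene 10 lie directly upstream of the CENPT coding fragment. A short match to a His-containing composite tag follows the insert, consistent with the recorded C-terminal His tag. Next come a small remnant of T7 gene 10 sequence and the T7 terminator. Transcription therefore depends on T7 RNA polymerase, so protein production would require a host that supplies that enzyme; the record itself names only a standard cloning strain for propagation.

The plasmid is maintained through a ColE1/pMB1-family origin and selected with ampicillin via the bla (AmpR) gene and its promoter. The backbone also carries pBR322-derived elements: the bom mobility region, the rop gene, and interrupted fragments of the tetracycline resistance gene with its promoter, which are not expected to confer resistance. The catalogue lists the plasmid as high copy, although rop is normally associated with reduced copy number.

The stated purpose is simply expression of CENP-T. The record does not explain the T85D change, though replacing threonine with aspartate is a common way to mimic phosphorylation. The associated study concerns CENP-T as a structural platform for outer kinetochore assembly.
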