Features (pLannotate 1.2.2; 15 found; start..end, strand, type, name):
     12..1097    +  CDS            CENPT (fragment): CENPT_HUMAN - Also known as C16orf56, ICEN22. Experimental evidence at protein level: Swiss-Prot protein existence level 1. Component of the CENPA-NAC (nucleosome-associated) complex, a complex that plays a central role in assembly of kinetochore proteins, mitotic progression and chromosome segregation. The CENPA-NAC complex recruits the CENPA-CAD (nucleosome distal) complex and may be involved in incorporation of newly synthesized CENPA into centromeres. Part of a nucleosome-associated complex that binds specifically to histone H3- containing nucleosomes at the centromere, as opposed to nucle
   1149..1165    +  CDS            capTEV™ (fragment): composite tag for in vivo biotinylation, TEV protease cleavage, and 6xHis tagging
   1213..1262    +  CDS            SET1 (fragment): solubility-enhancement tag derived from T7 phage gene 10B
   1270..1317    +  terminator     T7 terminator: transcription terminator for bacteriophage T7 RNA polymerase
   1343..1635    -  CDS            TcR (fragment): tetracycline efflux protein; tet; confers resistance to tetracycline
   1683..1711    -  promoter       tet promoter: E. coli promoter for tetracycline efflux protein gene
   1824..1928    +  promoter       AmpR promoter: bla
   1929..2789    +  CDS            AmpR: β-lactamase; bla; confers resistance to ampicillin, carbenicillin, and related antibiotics
   2960..3548    +  rep_origin     ori: high-copy-number ColE1/pMB1/pBR322/pUC origin of replication
   3734..3873    -  misc_feature   bom: basis of mobility region from pBR322
   3975..4166    -  CDS            rop: Rop protein, which maintains plasmids at low copy number; rop
   4183..4563    +  CDS            YPB1_ECOLX: Protein predicted: Swiss-Prot protein existence level 4. From Escherichia coli.
   4805..5705    -  CDS            TcR (fragment): tetracycline efflux protein; tet; confers resistance to tetracycline
   5727..5745    +  promoter       T7 promoter: promoter for bacteriophage T7 RNA polymerase
   5819..4       +  RBS            RBS (across the origin): efficient ribosome binding site from bacteriophage T7 gene 10 (Olins and Rangwala, 1989)
>Addgene plasmid #134149 | pFR093 | addgene full sequence | sequence record 271348 | Addgene NGS Result
GAGATATACATATGGCAGACCACAACCCTGACAGCGATTCTACACCTCGTACACTGCTGCGTCGTGTGCT
GGATACTGCTGATCCTCGTACTCCTCGTCGTCCTCGTAGCGCTCGTGCTGGTGCTCGCCGTGCCCTGCTG
GAAACAGCCTCTCCTCGTAAACTGAGTGGCCAGACCCGTACTATTGCCCGTGGGCGTTCACATGGAGCCC
GCTCGGTCGGTCGTAGTGCTCACATTCAAGCCTCGGGACACCTGGAAGAACAAGACCCTCGTACCCTGCT
GAAAAACATCCTGCTGACTGCCCCTGAAAGCTCTATTCTGATGCCGGAAAGCGTCGTTAAACCGGTTCCT
GCTCCTCAAGCCGTTCAACCTTCTCGTCAAGAGTCCTCCTGTGGATCTCTGGAGCTGCAACTGCCTGAAC
TGGAGCCTCCTACAACACTGGCACCGGGGCTGCTGGCGCCTGGTCGTCGTAAACAACGTCTGCGTCTGAG
CGTGTTTCAACAAGGTGTTGATCAGGGCCTGAGTCTGTCTCAAGAACCTCAAGGCAACGCTGATGCTTCT
AGTCTGACCCGTTCTCTGAACCTGACCTTTGCTACTCCACTGCAACCTCAAAGCGTCCAACGTCCTGGAC
TGGCTCGCCGCCCTCCTGCTCGCCGTGCCGTTGATGTGGGTGCTTTTCTGCGTGACCTGCGTGATACAAG
CCTGGCACCTCCGAATATTGTGCTGGAGGATACACAGCCGTTTTCACAGCCTATGGTTGGTAGCCCTAAC
GTTTATCACTCACTGCCGTGTACCCCTCACACTGGTGCCGAAGATGCTGAACAAGCTGCTGGTCGTAAAA
CCCAAAGCTCTGGACCGGGACTGCAAAAAAACTCTCCGGGGAAACCTGCCCAATTCCTGGCGGGTGAAGC
TGAAGAAGTCAACGCCTTTGCTCTGGGATTTCTGTCTACCAGCTCGGGTGTTAGCGGAGAAGATGAGGTG
GAACCTCTGCATGATGGTGTGGAAGAAGCCGAGAAGAAAATGGAAGAGGAAGGGGTGTCTGTCTCTGAAA
TGGAAGCGACTGGTGCTCAAGGACCAAGTCGTGTCGAAGAGGCAGAAGGCCATACCGAGGTTACCGAAGC
CGAAGGAAGCCAAGGGGGTTCTGGTTCTCATCATCATCATCATCACTGAAGATCCAGATCTAAGCTTGGT
ACCACGCGTGCGCGCTGATCCGGCTGCTAACAAAGCCCGAAAGGAAGCTGAGTTGGCTGCTGCCACCGCT
GAGCAATAACTAGCATAACCCCTTGGGGCCTCTAAACGGGTCTTGAGGGGTTTTTTGCTGAAAGGAGGAA
CTATATCCGGATATCCACAGGACGGGTGTGGTCGCCATGATCGCGTAGTCGATAGTGGCTCCAAGTAGCG
AAGCGAGCAGGACTGGGCGGCGGCCAAAGCGGTCGGACAGTGCTCCGAGAACGGGTGCGCATAGAAATTG
CATCAACGCATATAGCGCTAGCAGCACGCCATAGTGACTGGCGATGCTGTCGGAATGGACGATATCCCGC
AAGAGGCCCGGCAGTACCGGCATAACCAAGCCTATGCCTACAGCATCCAGGGTGACGGTGCCGAGGATGA
CGATGAGCGCATTGTTAGATTTCATACACGGTGCCTGACTGCGTTAGCAATTTAACTGTGATAAACTACC
GCATTAAAGCTTATCGATGATAAGCTGTCAAACATGAGAATTCTTGAAGACGAAAGGGCCTCGTGATACG
CCTATTTTTATAGGTTAATGTCATGATAATAATGGTTTCTTAGACGTCAGGTGGCACTTTTCGGGGAAAT
GTGCGCGGAACCCCTATTTGTTTATTTTTCTAAATACATTCAAATATGTATCCGCTCATGAGACAATAAC
CCTGATAAATGCTTCAATAATATTGAAAAAGGAAGAGTATGAGTATTCAACATTTCCGTGTCGCCCTTAT
TCCCTTTTTTGCGGCATTTTGCCTTCCTGTTTTTGCTCACCCAGAAACGCTGGTGAAAGTAAAAGATGCT
GAAGATCAGTTGGGTGCACGAGTGGGTTACATCGAACTGGATCTCAACAGCGGTAAGATCCTTGAGAGTT
TTCGCCCCGAAGAACGTTTTCCAATGATGAGCACTTTTAAAGTTCTGCTATGTGGCGCGGTATTATCCCG
TGTTGACGCCGGGCAAGAGCAACTCGGTCGCCGCATACACTATTCTCAGAATGACTTGGTTGAGTACTCA
CCAGTCACAGAAAAGCATCTTACGGATGGCATGACAGTAAGAGAATTATGCAGTGCTGCCATAACCATGA
GTGATAACACTGCGGCCAACTTACTTCTGACAACGATCGGAGGACCGAAGGAGCTAACCGCTTTTTTGCA
CAACATGGGGGATCATGTAACTCGCCTTGATCGTTGGGAACCGGAGCTGAATGAAGCCATACCAAACGAC
GAGCGTGACACCACGATGCCTGCAGCAATGGCAACAACGTTGCGCAAACTATTAACTGGCGAACTACTTA
CTCTAGCTTCCCGGCAACAATTAATAGACTGGATGGAGGCGGATAAAGTTGCAGGACCACTTCTGCGCTC
GGCCCTTCCGGCTGGCTGGTTTATTGCTGATAAATCTGGAGCCGGTGAGCGTGGGTCTCGCGGTATCATT
GCAGCACTGGGGCCAGATGGTAAGCCCTCCCGTATCGTAGTTATCTACACGACGGGGAGTCAGGCAACTA
TGGATGAACGAAATAGACAGATCGCTGAGATAGGTGCCTCACTGATTAAGCATTGGTAACTGTCAGACCA
AGTTTACTCATATATACTTTAGATTGATTTAAAACTTCATTTTTAATTTAAAAGGATCTAGGTGAAGATC
CTTTTTGATAATCTCATGACCAAAATCCCTTAACGTGAGTTTTCGTTCCACTGAGCGTCAGACCCCGTAG
AAAAGATCAAAGGATCTTCTTGAGATCCTTTTTTTCTGCGCGTAATCTGCTGCTTGCAAACAAAAAAACC
ACCGCTACCAGCGGTGGTTTGTTTGCCGGATCAAGAGCTACCAACTCTTTTTCCGAAGGTAACTGGCTTC
AGCAGAGCGCAGATACCAAATACTGTCCTTCTAGTGTAGCCGTAGTTAGGCCACCACTTCAAGAACTCTG
TAGCACCGCCTACATACCTCGCTCTGCTAATCCTGTTACCAGTGGCTGCTGCCAGTGGCGATAAGTCGTG
TCTTACCGGGTTGGACTCAAGACGATAGTTACCGGATAAGGCGCAGCGGTCGGGCTGAACGGGGGGTTCG
TGCACACAGCCCAGCTTGGAGCGAACGACCTACACCGAACTGAGATACCTACAGCGTGAGCTATGAGAAA
GCGCCACGCTTCCCGAAGGGAGAAAGGCGGACAGGTATCCGGTAAGCGGCAGGGTCGGAACAGGAGAGCG
CACGAGGGAGCTTCCAGGGGGAAACGCCTGGTATCTTTATAGTCCTGTCGGGTTTCGCCACCTCTGACTT
GAGCGTCGATTTTTGTGATGCTCGTCAGGGGGGCGGAGCCTATGGAAAAACGCCAGCAACGCGGCCTTTT
TACGGTTCCTGGCCTTTTGCTGGCCTTTTGCTCACATGTTCTTTCCTGCGTTATCCCCTGATTCTGTGGA
TAACCGTATTACCGCCTTTGAGTGAGCTGATACCGCTCGCCGCAGCCGAACGACCGAGCGCAGCGAGTCA
GTGAGCGAGGAAGCGGAAGAGCGCCTGATGCGGTATTTTCTCCTTACGCATCTGTGCGGTATTTCACACC
GCAATGGTGCACTCTCAGTACAATCTGCTCTGATGCCGCATAGTTAAGCCAGTATACACTCCGCTATCGC
TACGTGACTGGGTCATGGCTGCGCCCCGACACCCGCCAACACCCGCTGACGCGCCCTGACGGGCTTGTCT
GCTCCCGGCATCCGCTTACAGACAAGCTGTGACCGTCTCCGGGAGCTGCATGTGTCAGAGGTTTTCACCG
TCATCACCGAAACGCGCGAGGCAGCTGCGGTAAAGCTCATCAGCGTGGTCGTGAAGCGATTCACAGATGT
CTGCCTGTTCATCCGCGTCCAGCTCGTTGAGTTTCTCCAGAAGCGTTAATGTCTGGCTTCTGATAAAGCG
GGCCATGTTAAGGGCGGTTTTTTCCTGTTTGGTCACTGATGCCTCCGTGTAAGGGGGATTTCTGTTCATG
GGGGTAATGATACCGATGAAACGAGAGAGGATGCTCACGATACGGGTTACTGATGATGAACATGCCCGGT
TACTGGAACGTTGTGAGGGTAAACAACTGGCGGTATGGATGCGGCGGGACCAGAGAAAAATCACTCAGGG
TCAATGCCAGCGCTTCGTTAATACAGATGTAGGTGTTCCACAGGGTAGCCAGCAGCATCCTGCGATGCAG
ATCCGGAACATAATGGTGCAGGGCGCTGACTTCCGCGTTTCCAGACTTTACGAAACACGGAAACCGAAGA
CCATTCATGTTGTTGCTCAGGTCGCAGACGTTTTGCAGCAGCAGTCGCTTCACGTTCGCTCGCGTATCGG
TGATTCATTCTGCTAACCAGTAAGGCAACCCCGCCAGCCTAGCCGGGTCCTCAACGACAGGAGCACGATC
ATGCGCACCCGTGGCCAGGACCCAACGCTGCCCGAGATGCGCCGCGTGCGGCTGCTGGAGATGGCGGACG
CGATGGATATGTTCTGCCAAGGGTTGGTTTGCGCATTCACAGTTCTCCGCAAGAATTGATTGGCTCCAAT
TCTTGGAGTGGTGAATCCGTTAGCGAGGTGCCGCCGGCTTCCATTCAGGTCGAGGTGGCCCGGCTCCATG
CACCGCGACGCAACGCGGGGAGGCAGACAAGGTATAGGGCGGCGCCTACAATCCATGCCAACCCGTTCCA
TGTGCTCGCCGAGGCGGCATAAATCGCCGTGACGATCAGCGGTCCAATGATCGAAGTTAGGCTGGTAAGA
GCCGCGAGCGATCCTTGAAGCTGTCCCTGATGGTCGTCATCTACCTGCCTGGACAGCATGGCCTGCAACG
CGGGCATCCCGATGCCGCCGGAAGCGAGAAGAATCATAATGGGGAAGGCCATCCAGCCTCGCGTCGCGAA
CGCCAGCAAGACGTAGCCCAGCGCGTCGGCCGCCATGCCGGCGATAATGGCCTGCTTCTCGCCGAAACGT
TTGGTGGCGGGACCAGTGACGAAGGCTTGAGCGAGGGCGTGCAAGATTCCGAATACCGCAAGCGACAGGC
CAATCATCGTCGCGCTCCAGCGAAAGCGGTCCTCGCCGAAAATGACCCAGAGCGCTGCCGGCACCTGTCC
TACGAGTTGCATGATAAAGAAGACAGTCATAAGTGCGGCGACGATAGTCATGCCCCGCGCCCACCGGAAG
GAGCTGACTGGGTTGAAGGCTCTCAAGGGCATCGGTCGACGCTCTCCCTTATGCGACTCCTGCATTAGGA
AGCAGCCCAGTAGTAGGTTGAGGCCGTTGAGCACCGCCGCCGCAAGGAATGGTGCATGCAAGGAGATGGC
GCCCAACAGTCCCCCGGCCACGGGGCCTGCCACCATACCCACGCCGAAACAAGCGCTCATGAGCCCGAAG
TGGCGAGCCCGATCTTCCCCATCGGTGATGTCGGCGATATAGGCGCCAGCAACCGCACCTGTGGCGCCGG
TGATGCCGGCCACGATGCGTCCGGCGTAGAGGATCGAGATCTCGATCCCGCGAAATTAATACGACTCACT
ATAGGGAGACCACAACGGTTTCCCTCTAGTGCCGGCTCCGGAGAGCTCCAATTGGAATTCGCTAGCTCTA
GAAATAATTTTGTTTAACTTTAAGAAG
